>Addgene plasmid #32612 | aTRE | depositor full sequence | sequence record 55251 | aTRE sequence 6650 bps
GTCGAGAAGTAATATTAAGGTACGGGAGGTACTTGGAGCGGCCGCAATAAAATATCTTTATTTTCATTAC
ATCTGTGTGTTGGTTTTTTGTGTGAATCGATAGTACTAACATACGCTCTCCATCAAAACAAAACGAAACA
AAACAAACTAGCAAAATAGGCTGTCCCCAGTGCAAGTGCAGGTGCCAGAACATTTCTCTATCGATAGTCG
ACCAATTGCTCGAGTTATTGAGGTCAGCTGAGGTCAAGTTACGGATCCGTAACTTGACCTCAGAATTCTA
TATAATGGAAGCTTGACCGGAGCCGTTAGTTGCCCGTCGGACGCGATTTGCGAGGCGCTTTATGCGCGCA
CCGGTCGCCACCATGGTGAGCAAGGGCGAGGAGCTGTTCACCGGGGTGGTGCCCATCCTGGTCGAGCTGG
ACGGCGACGTAAACGGCCACAAGTTCAGCGTGTCCGGCGAGGGCGAGGGCGATGCCACCTACGGCAAGCT
GACCCTGAAGTTCATCTGCACCACCGGCAAGCTGCCCGTGCCCTGGCCCACCCTCGTGACCACCCTGACC
TACGGCGTGCAGTGCTTCAGCCGCTACCCCGACCACATGAAGCAGCACGACTTCTTCAAGTCCGCCATGC
CCGAAGGCTACGTCCAGGAGCGCACCATCTTCTTCAAGGACGACGGCAACTACAAGACCCGCGCCGAGGT
GAAGTTCGAGGGCGACACCCTGGTGAACCGCATCGAGCTGAAGGGCATCGACTTCAAGGAGGACGGCAAC
ATCCTGGGGCACAAGCTGGAGTACAACTACAACAGCCACAACGTCTATATCATGGCCGACAAGCAGAAGA
ACGGCATCAAGGTGAACTTCAAGATCCGCCACAACATCGAGGACGGCAGCGTGCAGCTCGCCGACCACTA
CCAGCAGAACACCCCCATCGGCGACGGCCCCGTGCTGCTGCCCGACAACCACTACCTGAGCACCCAGTCC
GCCCTGAGCAAAGACCCCAACGAGAAGCGCGATCACATGGTCCTGCTGGAGTTCGTGACCGCCGCCGGGA
TCACTCTCGGCATGGACGAGCTGTACAAGTAAAGCGGCCAATTCTCCCTCCCCCCCCCCTAACGTTACTG
GCCGAAGCCGCTTGGAATAAGGCCGGTGTGCGTTTGTCTATATGTTATTTTCCACCATATTGCCGTCTTT
TGGCAATGTGAGGGCCCGGAAACCTGGCCCTGTCTTCTTGACGAGCATTCCTAGGGGTCTTTCCCCTCTC
GCCAAAGGAATGCAAGGTCTGTTGAATGTCGTGAAGGAAGCAGTTCCTCTGGAAGCTTCTTGAAGACAAA
CAACGTCTGTAGCGACCCTTTGCAGGCAGCGGAACCCCCCACCTGGCGACAGGTGCCTCTGCGGCCAAAA
GCCACGTGTATAAGATACACCTGCAAAGGCGGCACAACCCCAGTGCCACGTTGTGAGTTGGATAGTTGTG
GAAAGAGTCAAATGGCTCTCCTCAAGCGTATTCAACAAGGGGCTGAAGGATGCCCAGAAGGTACCCCATT
GTATGGGATCTGATCTGGGGCCTCGGTGCACATGCTTTACGTGTGTTTAGTCGAGGTTAAAAAAACGTCT
AGGCCCCCCGAACCACGGGGACGTGGTTTTCCTTTGAAAAACACGATGATAATATGGGGTCGAGGCTGCT
GCTGCTGCTGCTGCTGGGCCTGAGGCTACAGCTCTCCCTGGGCATCATCCTAGTTGAGGAGGAGAACCCG
GACTTCTGGAACCGCGAGGCAGCCGAGGCCCTGGGTGCCGCCAAGAAGCTGCAGCCTGCACAGACAGCCG
CCAAGAACCTCATCATCTTCCTGGGCGATGGGATGGGGGTGTCTACGGTGACAGCTGCCAGGATCCTAAA
AGGGCAGAAGAAGGACAAACTGGGGCCTGAGATACCCCTGGCCATGGACCGCTTCCCATATGTGGCTCTG
TCCAAGACATACAATGTAGACAAACATGTGCCAGACAGTGGAGCCACAGCCACGGCCTACCTGTGCGGGG
TCAAGGGCAACTTCCAGACCATTGGCTTGAGTGCAGCCGCCCGCTTTAACCAGTGCAACACGACACGCGG
CAACGAGGTCATCTCCGTGATGAATCGGGCCAAGAAAGCAGGGAAGTCAGTGGGAGTGGTAACCACCACA
CGAGTGCAGCACGCCTCGCCAGCCGGCACCTACGCCCACACGGTGAACCGCAACTGGTACTCGGACGCCG
ACGTGCCTGCCTCGGCCCGCCAGGAGGGGTGCCAGGACATCGCTACGCAGCTCATCTCCAACATGGACAT
TGATGTGATCCTAGGTGGAGGCCGAAAGTACATGTTTCGCATGGGAACCCCAGACCCTGAGTACCCAGAT
GACTACAGCCAAGGTGGGACCAGGCTGGACGGGAAGAATCTGGTGCAGGAATGGCTCGGCGAACGCCAGG
GTGCCCGGTACGTGTGGAACCGCACTGAGCTCATGCAGGCTTCCCTGGACCCGTCTGTGACCCATCTCAT
GGGTCTCTTTGAGCCTGGAGACATGAAATACGAGATCCACCGAGACTCCACACTGGACCCCTCCCTGATG
GAGATGACAGAGGCTGCCCTGCGCCTGCTGAGCAGACACCCCCGCGGCTTCTTCCTCTTCGTGGAGGGTG
GTCGCATCGACCATGGTCATCATGAAAGCAGGGCTTACCGGGCACTGACTGAGACGATCATGTTCGACGA
CGCCATTGAGAGGGCGGGCCAGCTCACCAGCGAGGAGGACACGCTGAGCCTCGTCACTGCCGACCACTCC
CACGTCTTCTCCTTCGGAGGCTACCCCCTGCGAGGGAGCTCCTTCATCGGGCTGGCCGCTGGCAAGGCCC
GGGACAGGAAGGCCTACACGGTCCTCCTATACGGAAACGGTCCAGGCTATGTGCTCAAGGACGGCGCCCG
GCCGGATGTTACCGAGAGCGAGAGCGGGAGCCCCGAGTATCGGCAGCAGTCAGCAGTGCCCCTGGACGAA
GAGACCCACGCAGGCGAGGACGTGGCGGTGTTCGCGCGCGGCCCGCAGGCGCACCTGGTTCACGGCGTGC
AGGAGCAGACCTTCATAGCGCACGTCATGGCCTTCGCCGCCTGCCTGGAGCCCTACACCGCCTGCGACCT
GGCGCCCCCCGCCGGCACCACCGACGCCGCGCACCCGGGGCGGTCCGTGGTCCCCGCGTTGCTTCCTCTG
CTGGCCGGGACCCTGCTGCTGCTGGAGACGGCCACTGCTCCCTGAGTGTCCCGTCCCTGGGGCTCCTGCT
TCCCCATCCCGGAGTTCTCCTGCTCCCCACCTCCTGTCGTCCTGCCTGGCCTCCAGCCCGAGTCGTCATC
CCCGGAGTCCCTATACAGAGGTCCTGCCATGGAACCTTCCCCTCCCCGTGCGCTCTGGGGACTGAGCCCA
TGACACCAAACCTGCCCCTTGGCTGCTCTCGGACTCCCTACCCCAACCCCAGGGACTGCAGGTTGTGCCC
TGTGGCTGCCTGCACCCCAGGAAAGGAGGGGGCTCAGGCCATCCAGCCACCACCTACAGCCCAGTGGGTA
CGGTCGAGGATATCGCGGCCGGCCGCACTCCTCAGGTGCAGGCTGCCTATCAGAAGGTGGTGGCTGGTGT
GGCCAATGCCCTGGCTCACAAATACCACTGAGATCTTTTTCCCTCTGCCAAAAATTATGGGGACATCATG
AAGCCCCTTGAGCATCTGACTTCTGGCTAATAAAGGAAATTTATTTTCATTGCAATAGTGTGTTGGAATT
TTTTGTGTCTCTCACTCGGAAGGACATATGGGAGGGCAAATCATTTAAAACATCAGAATGAGTATTTGGT
TTAGAGTTTGGCAACATATGCCATATGCTGGCTGCCATGAACAAAGGTGGCTATAAAGAGGTCATCAGTA
TATGAAACAGCCCCCTGCTGTCCATTCCTTATTCCATAGAAAAGCCTTGACTTGAGGTTAGATTTTTTTT
ATATTTTGTTTTGTGTTATTTTTTTCTTTAACATCCCTAAAATTTTCCTTACATGTTTTACTAGCCAGAT
TTTTCCTCCTCTCCTGACTACTCCCAGTCATAGCTGTCCCTCTTCTCTTATGAAGATCCCTCGACCTGCA
GCCCAAGCTTGGCGTAATCATGGTCATAGCTGTTTCCTGTGTGAAATTGTTATCCGCTCACAATTCCACA
CAACATACGAGCCGGAAGCATAAAGTGTAAAGCCTGGGGTGCCTAATGAGTGAGCTAACTCACATTAATT
GCGTTGCGCTCACTGCCCGCTTTCCAGTCGGGAAACCTGTCGTGCCAGCGGATCCGCATCTCAATTAGTC
AGCAACCATAGTCCCGCCCCTAACTCCGCCCATCCCGCCCCTAACTCCGCCCAGTTCCGCCCATTCTCCG
CCCCATGGCTGACTAATTTTTTTTATTTATGCAGAGGCCGAGGCCGCCTCGGCCTCTGAGCTATTCCAGA
AGTAGTGAGGAGGCTTTTTTGGAGGCCTAGGCTTTTGCAAAAAGCTAACTTGTTTATTGCAGCTTATAAT
GGTTACAAATAAAGCAATAGCATCACAAATTTCACAAATAAAGCATTTTTTTCACTGCATTCTAGTTGTG
GTTTGTCCAAACTCATCAATGTATCTTATCATGTCTGGATCCGCTGCATTAATGAATCGGCCAACGCGCG
GGGAGAGGCGGTTTGCGTATTGGGCGCTCTTCCGCTTCCTCGCTCACTGACTCGCTGCGCTCGGTCGTTC
GGCTGCGGCGAGCGGTATCAGCTCACTCAAAGGCGGTAATACGGTTATCCACAGAATCAGGGGATAACGC
AGGAAAGAACATGTGAGCAAAAGGCCAGCAAAAGGCCAGGAACCGTAAAAAGGCCGCGTTGCTGGCGTTT
TTCCATAGGCTCCGCCCCCCTGACGAGCATCACAAAAATCGACGCTCAAGTCAGAGGTGGCGAAACCCGA
CAGGACTATAAAGATACCAGGCGTTTCCCCCTGGAAGCTCCCTCGTGCGCTCTCCTGTTCCGACCCTGCC
GCTTACCGGATACCTGTCCGCCTTTCTCCCTTCGGGAAGCGTGGCGCTTTCTCAATGCTCACGCTGTAGG
TATCTCAGTTCGGTGTAGGTCGTTCGCTCCAAGCTGGGCTGTGTGCACGAACCCCCCGTTCAGCCCGACC
GCTGCGCCTTATCCGGTAACTATCGTCTTGAGTCCAACCCGGTAAGACACGACTTATCGCCACTGGCAGC
AGCCACTGGTAACAGGATTAGCAGAGCGAGGTATGTAGGCGGTGCTACAGAGTTCTTGAAGTGGTGGCCT
AACTACGGCTACACTAGAAGGACAGTATTTGGTATCTGCGCTCTGCTGAAGCCAGTTACCTTCGGAAAAA
GAGTTGGTAGCTCTTGATCCGGCAAACAAACCACCGCTGGTAGCGGTGGTTTTTTTGTTTGCAAGCAGCA
GATTACGCGCAGAAAAAAAGGATCTCAAGAAGATCCTTTGATCTTTTCTACGGGGTCTGACGCTCAGTGG
AACGAAAACTCACGTTAAGGGATTTTGGTCATGAGATTATCAAAAAGGATCTTCACCTAGATCCTTTTAA
ATTAAAAATGAAGTTTTAAATCAATCTAAAGTATATATGAGTAAACTTGGTCTGACAGTTACCAATGCTT
AATCAGTGAGGCACCTATCTCAGCGATCTGTCTATTTCGTTCATCCATAGTTGCCTGACTCCCCGTCGTG
TAGATAACTACGATACGGGAGGGCTTACCATCTGGCCCCAGTGCTGCAATGATACCGCGAGACCCACGCT
CACCGGCTCCAGATTTATCAGCAATAAACCAGCCAGCCGGAAGGGCCGAGCGCAGAAGTGGTCCTGCAAC
TTTATCCGCCTCCATCCAGTCTATTAATTGTTGCCGGGAAGCTAGAGTAAGTAGTTCGCCAGTTAATAGT
TTGCGCAACGTTGTTGCCATTGCTACAGGCATCGTGGTGTCACGCTCGTCGTTTGGTATGGCTTCATTCA
GCTCCGGTTCCCAACGATCAAGGCGAGTTACATGATCCCCCATGTTGTGCAAAAAAGCGGTTAGCTCCTT
CGGTCCTCCGATCGTTGTCAGAAGTAAGTTGGCCGCAGTGTTATCACTCATGGTTATGGCAGCACTGCAT
AATTCTCTTACTGTCATGCCATCCGTAAGATGCTTTTCTGTGACTGGTGAGTACTCAACCAAGTCATTCT
GAGAATAGTGTATGCGGCGACCGAGTTGCTCTTGCCCGGCGTCAATACGGGATAATACCGCGCCACATAG
CAGAACTTTAAAAGTGCTCATCATTGGAAAACGTTCTTCGGGGCGAAAACTCTCAAGGATCTTACCGCTG
TTGAGATCCAGTTCGATGTAACCCACTCGTGCACCCAACTGATCTTCAGCATCTTTTACTTTCACCAGCG
TTTCTGGGTGAGCAAAAACAGGAAGGCAAAATGCCGCAAAAAAGGGAATAAGGGCGACACGGAAATGTTG
AATACTCATACTCTTCCTTTTTCAATATTATTGAAGCATTTATCAGGGTTATTGTCTCATGAGCGGATAC
ATATTTGAATGTATTTAGAAAAATAAACAAATAGGGGTTCCGCGCACATTTCCCCGAAAAGTGCCACCTG
Features (pLannotate 1.2.2; 18 found; start..end, strand, type, name):
     46..94      +  polyA_signal   poly(A) signal: synthetic polyadenylation signal
    108..199     +  misc_feature   pause site: RNA polymerase II transcriptional pause signal from the human α2 globin gene
    363..1082    +  CDS            EGFP: the original enhanced GFP (Yang et al., 1996) mammalian codon-optimized
   1093..1662    +  misc_feature   IRES: internal ribosome entry site (IRES) of the encephalomyocarditis virus (EMCV)
   1675..3175    +  CDS            SEAP (fragment): secreted alkaline phosphatase from human placenta The natural enzyme has a C-terminal transmembrane sequence that is replaced by a GPI anchor.
   3597..3668    +  CDS            HBB (fragment): HBB_PONPY - Experimental evidence at transcript level: Swiss-Prot protein existence level 2. Involved in oxygen transport from the lung to the various peripheral tissues. From Pongo pygmaeus (Bornean orangutan).
   3739..3794    +  polyA_signal   β-globin poly(A) signal: rabbit β-globin polyadenylation signal (Gil and Proudfoot, 1987)
   4177..4193    -  protein_bind   lac operator: The lac repressor binds to the lac operator to inhibit transcription in E. coli. This inhibition can be relieved by adding lactose or isopropyl-β-D-thiogalactopyranoside (IPTG). lac repressor encoded by lacI
   4201..4231    -  promoter       lac promoter: promoter for the E. coli lac operon
   4246..4267    -  protein_bind   CAP binding site: CAP binding activates transcription in the presence of cAMP. E. coli catabolite activator protein
   4280..4319    -  CDS            lacI (fragment): lac repressor; lacI; The lac repressor binds to the lac operator to inhibit transcription in E. coli. This inhibition can be relieved by adding lactose or isopropyl-β-D-thiogalactopyranoside (IPTG).
   4326..4348    +  promoter       SV40 promoter (fragment): SV40 enhancer and early promoter
   4372..4507    +  rep_origin     SV40 ori: SV40 origin of replication
   4527..4661    +  polyA_signal   SV40 poly(A) signal: SV40 polyadenylation signal
   4663..4717    -  CDS            lacI (fragment): lac repressor; lacI; The lac repressor binds to the lac operator to inhibit transcription in E. coli. This inhibition can be relieved by adding lactose or isopropyl-β-D-thiogalactopyranoside (IPTG).
   4900..5488    -  rep_origin     ori: high-copy-number ColE1/pMB1/pBR322/pUC origin of replication
   5659..6519    -  CDS            AmpR: β-lactamase; bla; confers resistance to ampicillin, carbenicillin, and related antibiotics
   6520..6624    -  promoter       AmpR promoter: bla
