[The description below was written by a language model from this plasmid's Addgene catalogue record and pLannotate feature annotations shown in this document.]
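Description:
aTRE is a mammalian-type reporter plasmid built on the Stagia3 backbone, into which a 40 bp thyroid response element (TRE) of chicken origin has been cloned between XhoI and EcoRI sites that both remain intact. With the 6,610 bp backbone, this gives the 6,650 bp depositor sequence covered by the feature table. The plasmid is propagated in E. coli through a high-copy ColE1/pUC-type origin and is selected with ampicillin via the β-lactamase gene and its own promoter.

The payload is a bicistronic reporter cassette. At the upstream end lie a synthetic poly(A) signal and an RNA polymerase II transcriptional pause site from the human α2-globin gene, a standard arrangement that blocks read-through transcription from the backbone and keeps reporter background low. Downstream comes EGFP, followed by an EMCV IRES and a placental alkaline phosphatase coding sequence (annotated as a SEAP fragment). A single transcript can therefore yield both a fluorescent and a histochemical or enzymatic readout. The cassette ends in β-globin-derived sequence and the rabbit β-globin poly(A) signal. No promoter is annotated in the gap between the pause site and EGFP, and the TRE insert itself is not annotated; the record does not state which minimal promoter, if any, the element acts on. The remaining features are lac promoter/operator remnants, an SV40 promoter fragment, the SV40 origin and an SV40 poly(A) signal.

The associated publication examines thyroid response element activity during retinal development, so the construct appears intended to report where and when the TRE drives transcription in retinal cells.
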