Addgene plasmid #32612: aTRE
Depositing lab: Connie Cepko. Depositing organization: Harvard Medical School. Publication: Analysis of thyroid response element activity during retinal development. Billings NA, Emerson MM, Cepko CL. PLoS One. 2010 . 5(10):e13739. 10.1371/journal.pone.0013739 PubMed 21060789.
Backbone
  Vector backbone: Stagia3
  Backbone manufacturer: Mark Emerson
  Backbone size w/o insert (bp): 6610
  Vector type: Mammalian Expression
Growth in bacteria
  Bacterial resistance: Ampicillin, 100 μg/mL
  Growth temperature: 37°C
  Growth strain: DH5alpha
  Copy number: Unknown
Gene/Insert
  Gene/Insert name: Thyroid Response Element (alt name: TRE)
  Species: G. gallus (chicken)
  Insert size (bp): 40
  Cloning method: Restriction Enzyme; 5′ cloning site XhoI (not destroyed); 3′ cloning site EcoRI (not destroyed)
  Sequencing primers: 5′ GTTCCGCGCACATTTCCCCG
Terms and licenses: Academic/Nonprofit Terms; Industry Terms: Not Available to Industry
How to cite: aTRE was a gift from Connie Cepko (Addgene plasmid # 32612 ; http://n2t.net/addgene:32612 ; RRID:Addgene_32612)
