>Addgene plasmid #32612 | aTRE | addgene partial sequence | sequence record 55960 | EGFP-N 5'-CGTCGCCGTCCAGCTCGACCAG-3'
TTGCTCACCATGGTGGCGACCGGTGCGCGCATAAAGCGCCTCGCAAATCGCGTCCGACGGGCAACTAACG
GCTCCGGTCAAGCTTCCATTATATAGAATTCTGAGGTCAAGTTACGGATCCGTAACTTGACCTCAGCTGA
CCTCAATAACTCGAGCAATTGGTCGACTATCGATAGAGAAATGTTCTGGCACCTGCACTTGCACTGGGGA
CAGCCTATTTTGCTAGTTTGTTTTGTTTCGTTTTGTTTTGATGGAGAGCGTATGTTAGTACTATCGATTC
ACACAAAAAACCAACACACAGATGTAATGAAAATAAAGATATTTTATTGCGGCCGCTCCAAGTACCTCCC
GTACCTTAATATTACTTCTCGACCCAGGTGGCACTTTTCGGGGAAATGTGCGCGGAACCCCTATTTGTTT
ATTTTTCTAAATACATTCAAATATGTATCCGCTCATGAGACAATAACCCTGATAAATGCTTCAATAATAT
TGAAAAAGGAAGAGTATGAGTATTCAACATTTCCGTGTCGCCCTTATTCCCTTTTTTGCGGCATTTTGCC
TTCCTGTTTTTGCTCACCCAGAAACGCTGGTGAAAGTAAAAGATGCTGAAGATCAGTTGGGTGCACGAGT
GGGTTACATCGAACTGGATCTCAACAGCGGTAAGATCCTTGAGAGTTTTCGCCCCGAAGAACGTTTTCCA
ATGATGAGCACTTTTAAAGTTCTGCTATGTGGCGCGGTATTATCCCGTATTGACGCCGGGCAAGAGCAAC
TCGGTCGCCGCATACACTATTCTCAGAATGACTTGG
