>Addgene plasmid #32612 | aTRE | addgene partial sequence | sequence record 56465 | IRES-F 5'-TGGCTCTCCTCAAGCGTATT-3'
CTGATCTGGGGCCTCGGTGCACATGCTTTACATGTGTTTAGTCGAGGTTAAAAAAACGTCTAGGCCCCCC
GAACCACGGGGACGTGGTTTTCCTTTGAAAAACACGATGATAATATGGGGTCGAGGCTGCTGCTGCTGCT
GCTGCTGGGCCTGAGGCTACAGCTCTCCCTGGGCATCATCCCAGTTGAGGAGGAGAACCCGGACTTCTGG
AACCGCGAGGCAGCCGAGGCCCTGGGTGCCGCCAAGAAGCTGCAGCCTGCACAGACAGCCGCCAAGAACC
TCATCATCTTCCTGGGCGATGGGATGGGGGTGTCTACGGTGACAGCTGCCAGGATCCTAAAAGGGCAGAA
GAAGGACAAACTGGGGCCTGAGATACCCCTGGCCATGGACCGCTTCCCATATGTGGCTCTGTCCAAGACA
TACAATGTAGACAAACATGTGCCAGACAGTGGAGCCACAGCCACGGCCTACCTGTGCGGGGTCAAGGGCA
ACTTCCAGACCATTGGCTTGAGTGCAGCCGCCCGCTTTAACCAGTGCAACACGACACGCGGCAACGAGGT
CATCTCCGTGATGAATCGGGCCAAGAAAGCAGGGAAGTCAGTGGGAGTGGTAACCACCACACGAGTGCAG
CACGCCTCGCCAGCCGGCACCTACGCCCACACGGTGAACCGCAACTGGTACTCGGACGCCGACGTGCCTG
CCTCGGCCCGCCAGGAGGGGTGCCAGGACATCGCTACGCAGCTCATCTCCAACATGGACATTGACGTGAT
CCTAGGTGGAGGCCGAAAGTACATGTTTCGCATGGGAACCCCAGACCCTGAGTACCCAGATGACTAC
